>Addgene plasmid #217590 | DVC_p15A_FG | addgene full sequence | sequence record 442567 | Addgene NGS Result
AACGCCAGGGTTTTCCCAGTCACGACGTTGTAAAACGACGGCCAGTGAATTCGAGCTCGGTACCCGGGGA
TCCTCTAGAGTCGACCTGCAGGCATGCAAGCTTGGCGTAATCATGGTCATAGCTGTTTCCTGTGTGAAAT
TGTTATCCGCTCACAATTCCACACAACATACGAGCCGGAAGCATAAAGTGTAAAGCCTGGGGTGCCTAAT
GAGTGAGCTAACTCACATTAATTGCGTTGCGCTCACTGCCCGCTTTCCAGTCGGGAAACCTGTCGTGCCA
GCTGCATTAATGAATCGGCCAACGCGCGGGGGTCTCTTGCCATGTCTTCTGGATCGGTTGTCGAGTAAGG
ATCTCCAGGCATCAAATAAAACGAAAGGCTCAGTCGAAAGACTGGGCCTTTCGTTTTATCTGTTGTTTGT
CGGTGAACGCTCTCTACTAGAGTCACACTGGCTCACCTTCGGGTGGGCCTTTCTGCGTTTATAGGATCCT
AACTCGAGCCTAGGGATATATTCCGCTTCCTCGCTCACTGACTCGCTACGCTCGGTCGTTCGACTGCGGC
GAGCGGAAATGGCTTACGAACGGGGCGGAGATTTCCTGGAAGATGCCAGGAAGATACTTAACAGGGAAGT
GAGAGGGCCGCGGCAAAGCCGTTTTTCCATAGGCTCCGCCCCCCTGACAAGCATCACGAAATCTGACGCT
CAAATCAGTGGTGGCGAAACCCGACAGGACTATAAAGATACCAGGCGTTTCCCCCTGGCGGCTCCCTCGT
GCGCTCTCCTGTTCCTGCCTTTCGGTTTACCGGTGTCATTCCGCTGTTATGGCCGCGTTTGTCTCATTCC
ACGCCTGACACTCAGTTCCGGGTAGGCAGTTCGCTCCAAGCTGGACTGTATGCACGAACCCCCCGTTCAG
TCCGACCGCTGCGCCTTATCCGGTAACTATCGTCTTGAGTCCAACCCGGAAAGACATGCAAAAGCACCAC
TGGCAGCAGCCACTGGTAATTGATTTAGAGGAGTTAGTCTTGAAGTCATGCGCCGGTTAAGGCTAAACTG
AAAGGACAAGTTTTGGTGACTGCGCTCCTCCAAGCCAGTTACCTCGGTTCAAAGAGTTGGTAGCTCAGAG
AACCTTCGAAAAACCGCCCTGCAAGGCGGTTTTTTCGTTTTCAGAGCAAGAGATTACGCGCAGACCAAAA
CGATCTCAAGAAGATCATCTTATTAATCAGATAAAATATTTCTAGATTTCAGTGCAATTTATCTCTTCAA
ATGTAGCACCTGAAGTCAGCCCCATACGATATAAGTTGTTACTAGTGCTTGGATTCTCACCAATAAAAAA
CGCCCGGCGGCAACCGAGCGTTCTGAACAAATCCAGATGGAGTTCTGAGGTCATTACTGGATCTATCAAC
AGGAGTCCAAGCGAGCTCTCGAACCCCAGAGTCCCGCGATTACGCCCCGCCCTGCCACTCATCGCAGTAC
TGTTGTAATTCATTAAGCATTCTGCCGACATGGAAGCCATCACAAACGGCATGATGAACCTGAATCGCCA
GCGGCATCAGCACCTTGTCGCCTTGCGTATAATATTTGCCCATGGTGAAAACGGGGGCGAAGAAGTTGTC
CATATTGGCCACGTTTAAATCAAAACTGGTGAAACTCACCCAGGGATTGGCTGATACGAAAAACATATTC
TCAATAAACCCTTTAGGGAAATAGGCCAGGTTTTCACCGTAACACGCCACATCTTGCGAATATATGTGTA
GAAACTGCCGGAAATCGTCGTGGTATTCACTCCAGAGCGATGAAAACGTTTCAGTTTGCTCATGGAAAAC
GGTGTAACAAGGGTGAACACTATCCCATATCACCAGCTCACCGTCTTTCATTGCCATACGTAATTCCGGA
TGAGCATTCATCAGGCGGGCAAGAATGTGAATAAAGGCCGGATAAAACTTGTGCTTATTTTTCTTTACGG
TCTTTAAAAAGGCCGTAATATCCAGCTGAACGGTCTGGTTATAGGTACATTGAGCAACTGACTGAAATGC
CTCAAAATGTTCTTTACGATGCCATTGGGATATATCAACGGTGGTATATCCAGTGATTTTTTTCTCCATT
TTAGCTTCCTTAGCTCCTGAAAATCTCGACAACTCAAAAAATACGCCCGGTAGTGATCTTATTTCATTAT
GGTGAAAGTTGGAACCTCTTACGTGCCGATCATGCCACCTGACGTCTAAGAAACCATTATTATCATGACA
TTAACCTATAAAAATAGGCGTATCACGAGGCAGAATTTCAGATAAAAAAAATCCTTAGCTTTCGCTAAGG
ATGATTTCTGGAATTCGCGGCCGCTTCTAGAGACTAGTGTGGAAGACATCGCTAGAGACCTGCACCATAT
GCGGTGTGAAATACCGCACAGATGCGTAAGGAGAAAATACCGCATCAGGCGCCATTCGCCATTCAGGCTG
CGCAACTGTTGGGAAGGGCGATCGGTGCGGGCCTCTTCGCTATTACGCCAGCTGGCGAAAGGGGGATGTG
CTGCAAGGCGATTAAGTTGGGT
Features (pLannotate 1.2.2; 16 found; start..end, strand, type, name):
     47..103     +  misc_feature   MCS: pUC18/19 multiple cloning site
    140..156     -  protein_bind   lac operator: The lac repressor binds to the lac operator to inhibit transcription in E. coli. This inhibition can be relieved by adding lactose or isopropyl-β-D-thiogalactopyranoside (IPTG). lac repressor encoded by lacI
    164..194     -  promoter       lac promoter: promoter for the E. coli lac operon
    209..230     -  protein_bind   CAP binding site: CAP binding activates transcription in the presence of cAMP. E. coli catabolite activator protein
    243..311     -  CDS            lacI (fragment): lac repressor; lacI; The lac repressor binds to the lac operator to inhibit transcription in E. coli. This inhibition can be relieved by adding lactose or isopropyl-β-D-thiogalactopyranoside (IPTG).
    363..434     +  terminator     rrnB T1 terminator: transcription terminator T1 from the E. coli rrnB gene
    450..477     +  terminator     T7Te terminator: phage T7 early transcription terminator
    511..566     -  rep_origin     RSF ori (fragment): Plasmids containing the RSF 1030 origin of replication can be propagated in E. coli cells that contain additional plasmids with compatible origins.
    654..1199    -  rep_origin     p15A ori: Plasmids containing the medium-copy-number p15A origin of replication can be propagated in E. coli cells that contain a second plasmid with the ColE1 origin.
   1313..1407    -  terminator     lambda t0 terminator: transcription terminator from phage lambda
   1440..2099    -  CDS            CmR: chloramphenicol acetyltransferase; cat; confers resistance to chloramphenicol
   2100..2202    -  promoter       cat promoter: promoter of the E. coli cat gene encoding chloramphenicol acetyltransferase
   2275..2318    -  terminator     bacterial terminator: putative bacterial transcription terminator
   2321..2342    +  misc_feature   BioBrick prefix: BioBrick prefix for parts that do not start with "ATG"
   2371..2429    +  misc_feature   bom (fragment): basis of mobility region from pBR322
   2435..50      -  CDS            lacZα (fragment) (across the origin): LacZα fragment of β-galactosidase; lacZ fragment
