[The description below was written by a language model from this plasmid's Addgene catalogue record and pLannotate feature annotations shown in this document.]
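Description:
DVC_p15A_FG is a small (about 2.5 kb) empty destination vector for CIDAR MoClo modular cloning in E. coli, catalogued as a synthetic biology backbone with no insert. It replicates from the p15A origin, which the record lists as low copy and which is compatible with ColE1-type plasmids, so the vector can be maintained alongside a second plasmid in the same cell. Selection is by chloramphenicol, through a chloramphenicol acetyltransferase (CmR) gene driven by its native cat promoter and followed by the lambda t0 terminator. Short matches annotated as RSF ori, bom and lacI are only fragments, probably residual or similar backbone sequence rather than functional elements.

The cloning site is a lacZα dropout cassette. A lac promoter with its CAP binding site and lac operator drives a lacZα fragment that spans the sequence origin and overlaps a pUC18/19-type multiple cloning site. In MoClo destination vectors such a cassette is normally excised during Golden Gate assembly and replaced by the incoming parts, allowing blue/white screening for recombinants. According to the catalogue entry, the cassette is flanked by the F and G CIDAR MoClo overhangs, which define this vector's position for level 1 transcription units in later multi-unit assemblies. These overhangs and the associated type IIS sites are not annotated in the feature table. The rrnB T1 and T7Te terminators on one side and a putative bacterial terminator next to a BioBrick prefix on the other insulate the insertion site from backbone transcription. The vector belongs to a set of MoClo-compatible backbones built for modular protein expression in E. coli.
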