Addgene plasmid #217590: DVC_p15A_FG
Purpose: (Empty Backbone) Destination vector with chloramphenicol resistance and p15A origin of replication. Carries F-G CIDAR MoClo overhangs for level 1 construct cloning.
Depositing lab: Wei Huang. Depositing organization: University of Oxford. Publication: Construction and Characterization of MoClo-Compatible Vectors for Modular Protein Expression in E. coli. Nielsen JR, Lewis MJ, Huang WE. ACS Synth Biol. 2025 Jan 12. doi: 10.1021/acssynbio.4c00564. PubMed 39801078.
Backbone
  Vector backbone: DVC
  Vector type: Synthetic Biology
Growth in bacteria
  Bacterial resistance: Chloramphenicol, 25 μg/mL
  Growth temperature: 37°C
  Growth strain: DH5alpha
  Copy number: Low Copy
Gene/Insert
  Gene/Insert name: None
  Mutation: None
Terms and licenses: Academic/Nonprofit Terms; Industry Terms: Not Available to Industry
How to cite: DVC_p15A_FG was a gift from Wei Huang (Addgene plasmid # 217590 ; http://n2t.net/addgene:217590 ; RRID:Addgene_217590)
